Addgene plasmid #64743: pIYC08
Purpose: Yeast expression plasmid: acsL641P, ALD6, ADH2, ERG10
Depositing lab: Jens Nielsen. Depositing organization: Chalmers University of Technology. Publication: Establishing a platform cell factory through engineering of yeast acetyl-CoA metabolism. Chen Y, Daviet L, Schalk M, Siewers V, Nielsen J. Metab Eng. 2013 Jan;15:48-54. doi: 10.1016/j.ymben.2012.11.002. Epub 2012 Nov 17. PubMed 23164578.
Backbone
  Vector backbone: pIYC04
  Vector type: Yeast Expression
  Selectable markers: HIS3
Growth in bacteria
  Bacterial resistance: Ampicillin, 100 μg/mL
  Growth temperature: 37°C
  Growth strain: DH5alpha
  Copy number: High Copy
Gene/Insert
  Gene/Insert name: ADH2, ALD6, acsL641P, ERG10
Terms and licenses: Academic/Nonprofit Terms; Industry Terms: Not Available to Industry
How to cite: pIYC08 was a gift from Jens Nielsen (Addgene plasmid # 64743 ; http://n2t.net/addgene:64743 ; RRID:Addgene_64743)
