[The description below was written by a language model from this plasmid's Addgene catalogue record and pLannotate feature annotations shown in this document.]
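Description:
pIYC08 is a 14.9 kb episomal yeast expression plasmid built on the pIYC04 backbone and designed as an E. coli–Saccharomyces cerevisiae shuttle vector. In bacteria it replicates at high copy from a ColE1/pUC-type origin and is selected with ampicillin through the β-lactamase gene. An f1 origin and short remnants of lacZα, lacI, rop and the pBR322 bom region are also present as backbone leftovers. In yeast it is maintained by the 2μ origin and selected by histidine prototrophy via the HIS3 marker, which is expressed from its own promoter.

The payload is a set of four genes chosen to push carbon toward cytosolic acetyl-CoA and onward into the mevalonate pathway. ADH2 encodes the alcohol dehydrogenase isozyme that favours conversion of ethanol to acetaldehyde. ALD6 encodes the NADP-preferring cytosolic aldehyde dehydrogenase that turns acetaldehyde into acetate. The acs gene, from Salmonella typhimurium, is listed in the record as the L641P variant of acetyl-CoA synthetase. ERG10 encodes the thiolase that forms acetoacetyl-CoA.

The annotation places a TEF1 promoter upstream of acs, with an ADH1 terminator, and a second TEF1 promoter upstream of ERG10, also with an ADH1 terminator. ALD6 is followed by the CYC1 terminator and runs divergently from acs, while ADH2 is followed by its own terminator. The promoters driving ALD6 and ADH2 were not identified by the feature annotation, although unannotated stretches lie upstream of both coding regions. According to the record, the plasmid was made for engineering yeast acetyl-CoA metabolism to create a platform cell factory strain.
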