Features (pLannotate 1.2.2; 25 found; start..end, strand, type, name):
    137..186     +  misc_feature   bom (fragment): basis of mobility region from pBR322
    187..267     -  CDS            MRM1 (fragment): MRM1_YEAST - Also known as PET56 From Saccharomyces cerevisiae (strain ATCC 204508 / S288c) (Baker's yeast).
    317..503     +  promoter       HIS3 promoter: S. cerevisiae HIS3
    504..1163    +  CDS            HIS3: imidazoleglycerol-phosphate dehydratase, required for histidine biosynthesis; S. cerevisiae HIS3; yeast auxotrophic marker
   1371..1422    +  misc_feature   bom (fragment): basis of mobility region from pBR322
   1423..1878    -  rep_origin     f1 ori (sequence partly withheld): f1 bacteriophage origin of replication; arrow indicates direction of (+) strand synthesis
   1886..1956    -  CDS            lacZα (fragment): LacZα fragment of β-galactosidase; lacZ fragment
   2104..2403    -  terminator     ADH2 terminator: transcription terminator for the S. cerevisiae alcohol dehydrogenase 2 (ADH2) gene
   2407..3450    -  CDS            ADH2: ADH2_YEAST - Also known as ADR2. Experimental evidence at protein level: Swiss-Prot protein existence level 1. This isozyme preferentially catalyzes the conversion of ethanol to acetaldehyde. Acts on a variety of primary unbranched aliphatic alcohols. From Saccharomyces cerevisiae (strain ATCC 204508 / S288c) (Baker's yeast).
   4062..4227    -  terminator     ADH1 terminator: S. cerevisiae ADH1; transcription terminator for the S. cerevisiae alcohol dehydrogenase 1 (ADH1) gene
   4368..6323    -  CDS            acs: ACSA_SALTY - Experimental evidence at protein level: Swiss-Prot protein existence level 1. Enables the cell to use acetate during aerobic growth to generate energy via the TCA cycle, and biosynthetic compounds via the glyoxylate shunt. Acetylates CheY, the response regulator involved in flagellar movement and chemotaxis. From Salmonella typhimurium (strain LT2 / SGSC1412 / ATCC 700720).
   6350..6749    -  promoter       TEF1 promoter: S. cerevisiae TEF1; promoter for EF-1α
   6767..6877    -  CDS            ADP1 (fragment): ADP1_YEAST - Experimental evidence at protein level: Swiss-Prot protein existence level 1. From Saccharomyces cerevisiae (strain ATCC 204508 / S288c) (Baker's yeast).
   7763..9262    +  CDS            ALD6: ALDH6_YEAST - Also known as ALDH1. Experimental evidence at protein level: Swiss-Prot protein existence level 1. Cytosolic aldehyde dehydrogenase which utilizes NADP+ as the preferred coenzyme. Performs the conversion of acetaldehyde to acetate. From Saccharomyces cerevisiae (strain ATCC 204508 / S288c) (Baker's yeast).
   9298..9487    +  terminator     CYC1 terminator: S. cerevisiae CYC1; transcription terminator for CYC1
   9506..9905    +  promoter       TEF1 promoter: S. cerevisiae TEF1; promoter for EF-1α
   9938..11131   +  CDS            ERG10: THIL_YEAST - Experimental evidence at protein level: Swiss-Prot protein existence level 1. Catalyzes the formation of acetoacetyl-CoA in the biosynthesis of mevalonate, an intermediate required for the biosynthesis of sterols and nonsterol isoprenoids. From Saccharomyces cerevisiae (strain ATCC 204508 / S288c) (Baker's yeast).
  11152..11274   +  CDS            ADH1 (fragment): ADH1_YEAST - Also known as ADC1. Experimental evidence at protein level: Swiss-Prot protein existence level 1. This isozyme preferentially catalyzes the conversion of primary unbranched alcohols to their corresponding aldehydes. Also shows activity toward secondary alcohols. From Saccharomyces cerevisiae (strain ATCC 204508 / S288c) (Baker's yeast).
  11278..11443   +  terminator     ADH1 terminator: S. cerevisiae ADH1; transcription terminator for the S. cerevisiae alcohol dehydrogenase 1 (ADH1) gene
  11462..11519   -  CDS            lacI (fragment): lac repressor; lacI; The lac repressor binds to the lac operator to inhibit transcription in E. coli. This inhibition can be relieved by adding lactose or isopropyl-β-D-thiogalactopyranoside (IPTG).
  11702..12290   -  rep_origin     ori: high-copy-number ColE1/pMB1/pBR322/pUC origin of replication
  12461..13321   -  CDS            AmpR: β-lactamase; bla; confers resistance to ampicillin, carbenicillin, and related antibiotics
  13322..13426   -  promoter       AmpR promoter: bla
  13453..14795   -  rep_origin     2μ ori: yeast 2μ plasmid origin of replication
  14862..35      +  CDS            rop (fragment) (across the origin): Rop protein, which maintains plasmids at low copy number; rop
>Addgene plasmid #64743 | pIYC08 | depositor full sequence | sequence record 113022 | pIYC08
TCGCGCGTTTCGGTGATGACGGTGAAAACCTCTGACACATGCAGCTCCCGGAGACGGTCACAGCTTGTCT
GTAAGCGGATGCCGGGAGCAGACAAGCCCGTCAGGGCGCGTCAGCGGGTGTTGGCGGGTGTCGGGGCTGG
CTTAACTATGCGGCATCAGAGCAGATTGTACTGAGAGTGCACCATAAATTCCCGTTTTAAGAGCTTGGTG
AGCGCTAGGAGTCACTGCCAGGTATCGTTTGAACACGGCATTAGTCAGGGAAGTCATAACACAGTCCTTT
CCCGCAATTTTCTTTTTCTATTACTCTTGGCCTCCTCTAGTACACTCTATATTTTTTTATGCCTCGGTAA
TGATTTTCATTTTTTTTTTTCCCCTAGCGGATGACTCTTTTTTTTTCTTAGCGATTGGCATTATCACATA
ATGAATTATACATTATATAAAGTAATGTGATTTCTTCGAAGAATATACTAAAAAATGAGCAGGCAAGATA
AACGAAGGCAAAGATGACAGAGCAGAAAGCCCTAGTAAAGCGTATTACAAATGAAACCAAGATTCAGATT
GCGATCTCTTTAAAGGGTGGTCCCCTAGCGATAGAGCACTCGATCTTCCCAGAAAAAGAGGCAGAAGCAG
TAGCAGAACAGGCCACACAATCGCAAGTGATTAACGTCCACACAGGTATAGGGTTTCTGGACCATATGAT
ACATGCTCTGGCCAAGCATTCCGGCTGGTCGCTAATCGTTGAGTGCATTGGTGACTTACACATAGACGAC
CATCACACCACTGAAGACTGCGGGATTGCTCTCGGTCAAGCTTTTAAAGAGGCCCTACTGGCGCGTGGAG
TAAAAAGGTTTGGATCAGGATTTGCGCCTTTGGATGAGGCACTTTCCAGAGCGGTGGTAGATCTTTCGAA
CAGGCCGTACGCAGTTGTCGAACTTGGTTTGCAAAGGGAGAAAGTAGGAGATCTCTCTTGCGAGATGATC
CCGCATTTTCTTGAAAGCTTTGCAGAGGCTAGCAGAATTACCCTCCACGTTGATTGTCTGCGAGGCAAGA
ATGATCATCACCGTAGTGAGAGTGCGTTCAAGGCTCTTGCGGTTGCCATAAGAGAAGCCACCTCGCCCAA
TGGTACCAACGATGTTCCCTCCACCAAAGGTGTTCTTATGTAGTGACACCGATTATTTAAAGCTGCAGCA
TACGATATATATACATGTGTATATATGTATACCTATGAATGTCAGTAAGTATGTATACGAACAGTATGAT
ACTGAAGATGACAAGGTAATGCATCATTCTATACGTGTCATTCTGAACGAGGCGCGCTTTCCTTTTTTCT
TTTTGCTTTTTCTTTTTTTTTCTCTTGAACTCGACGGATCTATGCGGTGTGAAATACCGCACAGATGCGT
AAGGAGAAAATACCGCATCAGGAAATTGTAAACGTTAATATTTTGTTAAAATTCGCGTTAAATTTTTGTT
AAATCAGCTCATTTTTTAACCAATAGGCCGAAATCGGCAAAATCCCTTATAAATCAAAAGAATAGACCGA
GATAGGGT
[37 nt withheld, positions 1549-1585]
AAAGAACGTGGACTCCAACGTCAAAGG
[49 nt withheld, positions 1613-1661]
T
[91 nt withheld, positions 1663-1753]
G
[124 nt withheld, positions 1755-1878]
CGCGCCATTCGCCATTCAGGCTGCGCAACTGTTGGGAAGGGCGATCGGTGCGGGCCTCTTCGCTATTACG
CCAGCTGGATAAAGGCGCGCCACGTCAAGACGAAAAGTGAAAAATTACATCCGTATAGAATTATATAACT
TGATGAGATGAGATGAGTAAATGACAGAAGAATTACCGTTTCATCATTGAACTTCGATCATTTCAATGCT
GGCATGCGAAGGAAAATGAGAAATATCGAGGGAGACGATTCAGAGGAGCAGGACAAACTATAACCGACTG
TTTGTTGGAGGATGCCGTACATAACGAACACTGCTGAAGCTACCATGTCTACAGTTTAGAGGAATGGGTA
CAACTCACAGGCGAGGGATGGTGTTCACTCGTGCTAGCAAACGCGGTGGGAGCAAAAAGTAGAATATTAT
CTTTTATTCGTGAAACTTCGAACACTGTCATCTAAAGATGCTATATACTAATATAGGCATACTTGATAAT
GAAAACTATAAATCGTAAAGACATAAGAGATCCGCTTATTTAGAAGTGTCAACAACGTATCTACCAGCAA
TTTGGCCCTTCTCCATCTTTTCGTAAATTTCTGGTAAACTGGATAAGCCAACTACCTTTATTGGAGACTT
GACTAGACCTCTGGCAAAGAAATCTAAGGCTTCTCTGGTATCAGCTCTGTTCCCCACGTAAGAGCCGACA
ATGGAGATAGACTTGACAACGTGGTTGAAGACATCAGAGGAGCACTTTGCACCGGCTGGCAAACCAACCA
AGACAACAGTACCGTTCGCCCTACAGTATCTGGTAGAAGCTTCGATAGCGGCTTCGGAAACGGAAACATT
GATGATACCGTGGGCACCGCCGTTGGTAGCCTTAACGACTGCGCTAACAATGTCCTTCTCTTTGGTGAAG
TCGATGAATACTTCACCACCGAGCGAGGTAAACAATTCTTCCTTTCCTGGACCACCATCAATACCTAAGA
CTCTGTAACCCATCGCCTTAGCATATTGAACAGCCAAAGAACCTAGACCACCAGCAGCACCAGAAATGGC
CGCCCAGTGGCCTGCTCTCAAGTTGGCAGACTTCAAAGCCTTGTATACGGTGATACCAGCACACAAGATT
GGCGCGACTTCAGCCAAGTCAGTACCTTGAGGAATGTGAGCGGCTTGAACAGCGTCAGCGGTAGCGTATT
CTTGGAAAGAACCGTCGTGGGTGTAACCAGACAAGTCAGCGTGAGGACAGTTGGATTCGTTACCCAATTC
ACAGTATTCACAGGCCATACAAGAACCGTTCAACCATTTGATACCGGCGTAGTCACCGATCTTCCAGCCC
TTAACGTTTTCACCCATGCCGACAACGACACCGGCACCTTCGTGACCACCAACTAATGGTAACTTAGTTG
GCAATGGCCAGTCACCATGCCAAGCGTGCAAATCGGTGTGGCAGACACCAGAGTACTTGACGTTGATTAA
CAATTCGTTGGGCTTTGGCTTTGGAACTGGGATATCCTTATGCTCCAACTTGCCGTTGGATTCGTAGAAG
ATAATGGCTTTTTGAGTTTCTGGAATAGACATTGTTTTGGATCCTTTTTGATTAAAATTAAAAAAACTTT
TTGTTTTTGTGTTTATTCTTTGTTCTTAGAAAAGACAAGTTGAGCTTGTTTGTTCTTGATGTTTTATTAT
TTTACAATAGCTGCAAATGAAGAATAGATTCGAACATTGTGAAGTATTGGCATATATCGTCTCTATTTAT
ACTTTTTTTTTTTCAGTTCTAGTATATTTTGTATTTTCCTCCTTTTCATTCTTTCAGTTGCCAATAAGTT
ACAGGGGATCTCGAAAGATGGTGGGGATTTTTCCTTGAAAGACGACTTTTTGCCATCTAATTTTTCCTTG
TTGCCTCTGAAAATTATCCAGCAGAAGCAAATGTAAAAGATGAACCTCAGAAGAACACGCAGGGGCCCGA
AATTGTTCCTACGAGAAGTAGTGGGTCATAAAAAGTTTATTCCCTGGAAAAAAAATTTTGCGTTGCCTTT
CTGGAGAATTTTTTCGAATTAGCGTGCTGCCACTGCATGCATTTCTGAGAAGTGTGGGCATTCTTCCACC
AGTTGTTCCTCCTAAAAAAAAAAAGATTTCCTACCCCGCACAAATTCCTGCATACCCCTCATTTCCACGG
GGCGCGCCAATTGGAGCGACCTCATGCTATACCTGAGAAAGCAACCTGACCTACAGGAAAGAGTTACTCA
AGAATAAGAATTTTCGTTTTAAAACCTAAGAGTCACTTTAAAATTTGTATACACTTATTTTTTTTATAAC
TTATTTAATAATAAAAATCATAAATCATAAGAAATTCGCTTATTTAGAAGTGTCAACAACGTATCTACCA
ACGATTTGACCCTTTTCCATCTTTTCGTAAATTTCTGGCAAGGTAGACAAGCCGACAACCTTGATTGGAG
ACTTGACCAAACCTCTGGCGAAGAATTGTTAATTAATCATGATGGCATAGCAATAGCTTGTTTTTCCTCT
AAAGGTTTTTCGACCACGCCTGGATCGGCAAGAGTAGAAGTATCACCTAAGTTAGACGTATCTCCGGCGG
CGATCTTTCTAAGTATACGTCTCATAATCTTTCCAGATCTTGTCTTAGGCAATGAATCTGTCCAATGCAA
AACATCTGGTGTGGCTAAAGGCCCTATTTCCTTTCGAACCCAATTTCTGACCTCTGCGTATAGCTCTGGA
GATGGTTCCTCACCATGGTTGAGTGTAACATATGCGTATATGGCTTGACCCTTGATAGCGTGTGGGATGC
CAACGACTGCAGCTTCAGCAATCTTAGGATGAGCAACTAAAGCTGACTCAATCTCAGCTGTACCCAGACG
ATGTCCAGATACGTTAAGGACGTCATCTACTCTGCCGGTAATCCAGTAGTACCCATCTTCGTCTCTTCTC
GCACCGTCACCGCTGAAATACATGTTTTTGAAAGTTGAGAAATAGGTTTGTTCGAATCTTTCGTGATCAC
CAAACAATGTTCTAGCCTGACCAGGCCAGGAATCAGTTATCACTAGATTGCCTTCTGTTGCCCCCTCTTG
TGGATGCCCTTCGTTGTCTACTAAAGCAGGTTGGACGCCGAAGAAAGGCCTAGTAGCAGACCCAGCCTTC
AATTCTATTGCACCTGGAAGAGGTGTAATCATGAATCCACCTGTTTCAGTTTGCCACCATGTATCCACTA
CTGGACACTTTTCCTTACCAATCTTTTTCCAATACCATTCCCAAGCTTCTGGATTGATTGGCTCGCCAAC
GGATCCTAAGATACGTAGGCTACTTCTATCTGTTCCCTCAATCGCCTTATCTCCTTCGGCCATTAGCGCT
CTAATGGCGGTTGGGGCTGTGTACAATATGTTCACTTGGTGTTTATCGACCACTTGACACATCCTGGCTG
GGGTTGGCCAGTTTGGTACTCCTTCAAACATCAAAGTGGTTGCGCCGCATGCCAGTGGACCGTAAAGCAG
GTAACTATGACCAGTAACCCAACCGACATCAGCGGTACACCAGTAGATATCACCTGGATGGTAATCAAAA
ACGTACTTAAAGGTTGTTGCGGCGTATACGAGATAACCACCTGTTGTATGCAAAACACCTTTTGGTTTGC
CAGTTGACCCAGATGTATACAAGATGAACAATGGATCTTCCGCATTCATTGCTTCTGGTTGGTGTTCTGG
ACTTGCTTTCTCAATAAGATCTCTCCACCACAAATCCCTACCTTCCTGCCAGTCTATATCAGAGCCGGTA
CGCTTTAGTACAATTACATGCTCCACACTCGTAACGTTTGGGTTTTTCAACGCGTCATCAACGTTTTTCT
TCAATGGGATGGATCTACCTGCTCTAACACCTTCGTCGGCAGTGATAACTAATCTACTTGATGAGTCAAT
GATTCTCCCAGCAACGGCTTCAGGGGAGAATCCGCCAAAGATAACGCTATGGACTGCTCCTATTCTGGCA
CAGGCCAACATTGCCACAGCTGCCTCTGGGACCATAGGCATGTAGATTGCCACAACATCGCCCTTTTTGA
TACCCAGGTCCAGTAAAGTATTCGCGAATCTGCAAACATCTCTGTGTAACTCTCTGTAGGAGATGTGCTT
AGATTGAGAAGTATCATCACCTTCCCAAATGATTGCCGTTCTGTCACCATTTTCCTGGAGGTGTCGATCC
AAGCAATTAGCAGCTAGGTTTAGAGTGCCGTCCTCGTACCACTTGATTGACACATTTCCAGGAGCAAAGG
ATGTGTTTTTGACCTTTTGATATGGAGTAATCCAATCGAGTATCTTACCTTGCTCGCCCCAGAAAGTATC
AGGATCGTTGATAGACTGCTTGTACTTCGTTTCGTATTGTTCAGGGTTGATTAAGCACCTGTCAGCGATA
TTCGCAGGAATAGCATGTTTGTGTGTTTGTGACATTGTTTTGCGGCCGCTTGTAATTAAAACTTAGATTA
GATTGCTATGCTTTCTTTCTAATGAGCAAGAAGTAAAAAAAGTTGTAATAGAACAAGAAAAATGAAACTG
AAACTTGAGAAATTGAAGACCGTTTATTAACTTAAATATCAATGGGAGGTCATCGAAAGAGAAAAAAATC
AAAAAAAAAAATTTTCAAGAAAAAGAAACGTGATAAAAATTTTTATTGCCTTTTTCGACGAAGAAAAAGA
AACGAGGCGGTCTCTTTTTTCTTTTCCAAACCTTTAGTACGGGTAATTAACGACACCCTAGAGGAAGAAA
GAGGGGAAATTTAGTATGCTGTGCTTGGGTGTTTTGAAGTGGTACGGCGATGCGCGGAGTCCGAGAAAAT
CTGGAAGAGTAAAAAAGGAGTAGAAACATTTTGAAGCTATGGTGTGTGCGGCCGGCCTGGAAGTACCTTC
AAAGAATGGGGTCTTATCTTGTTTTGCAAGTACCACTGAGCAGGATAATAATAGAAATGATAATATACTA
TAGTAGAGATAACGTCGATGACTTCCCATACTGTAATTGCTTTTAGTTGTGTATTTTTAGTGTGCAAGTT
TCTGTAAATCGATTAATTTTTTTTTCTTTCCTCTTTTTATTAACCTTAATTTTTATTTTAGATTCCTGAC
TTCAACTCAAGACGCACAGATATTATAACATCTGCATAATAGGCATTTGCAAGAATTACTCGTGAGTAAG
GAAAGAGTGAGGAACTATCGCATACCTGCATTTAAAGATGCCGATTTGGGCGCGAATCCTTTATTTTGGC
TTCACCCTCATACTATTATCAGGGCCAGAAAAAGGAAGTGTTTCCCTCCTTCTTGAATTGATGTTACCCT
CATAAAGCACGTGGCCTCTTATCGAGAAAGAAATTACCGTCGCTCGTGATTTGTTTGCAAAAAGAACAAA
ACTGAAAAAACCCAGACACGCTCGACTTCCTGTCTTCCTATTGATTGCAGCTTCCAATTTCGTCACACAA
CAAGGTCCTAGCGACGGCTCACAGGTTTTGTAACAAGCAATCGAAGGTTCTGGAATGGCGGGAAAGGGTT
TAGTACCACATGCTATGATGCCCACTGTGATCTCCAGAGCAAAGTTCGTTCGATCGTACTGTTACTCTCT
CTCTTTCAAACAGAATTGTCCGAATCGTGTGACAACAACAGCCTGTTCTCACACACTCTTTTCTTCTAAC
CAAGGGGGTGGTTTAGTTTAGTAGAACCTCGTGAAACTTACATTTACATATATATAAACTTGCATAAATT
GGTCAATGCAAGAAATACATATTTGGTCTTTTCTAATTCGTAGTTTTTCAAGTTCTTAGATGCTTTCTTT
TTCTCTTTTTTACAGATCATCAAGGAAGTAATTATCTACTTTTTACAACAAATATAAAACAAGGATCCAA
AACAATGACTAAGCTACACTTTGACACTGCTGAACCAGTCAAGATCACACTTCCAAATGGTTTGACATAC
GAGCAACCAACCGGTCTATTCATTAACAACAAGTTTATGAAAGCTCAAGACGGTAAGACCTATCCCGTCG
AAGATCCTTCCACTGAAAACACCGTTTGTGAGGTCTCTTCTGCCACCACTGAAGATGTTGAATATGCTAT
CGAATGTGCCGACCGTGCTTTCCACGACACTGAATGGGCTACCCAAGACCCAAGAGAAAGAGGCCGTCTA
CTAAGTAAGTTGGCTGACGAATTGGAAAGCCAAATTGACTTGGTTTCTTCCATTGAAGCTTTGGACAATG
GTAAAACTTTGGCCTTAGCCCGTGGGGATGTTACCATTGCAATCAACTGTCTAAGAGATGCTGCTGCCTA
TGCCGACAAAGTCAACGGTAGAACAATCAACACCGGTGACGGCTACATGAACTTCACCACCTTAGAGCCA
ATCGGTGTCTGTGGTCAAATTATTCCATGGAACTTTCCAATAATGATGTTGGCTTGGAAGATCGCCCCAG
CATTGGCCATGGGTAACGTCTGTATCTTGAAACCCGCTGCTGTCACACCTTTAAATGCCCTATACTTTGC
TTCTTTATGTAAGAAGGTTGGTATTCCAGCTGGTGTCGTCAACATCGTTCCAGGTCCTGGTAGAACTGTT
GGTGCTGCTTTGACCAACGACCCAAGAATCAGAAAGCTGGCTTTTACCGGTTCTACAGAAGTCGGTAAGA
GTGTTGCTGTCGACTCTTCTGAATCTAACTTGAAGAAAATCACTTTGGAACTAGGTGGTAAGTCCGCCCA
TTTGGTCTTTGACGATGCTAACATTAAGAAGACTTTACCAAATCTAGTAAACGGTATTTTCAAGAACGCT
GGTCAAATTTGTTCCTCTGGTTCTAGAATTTACGTTCAAGAAGGTATTTACGACGAACTATTGGCTGCTT
TCAAGGCTTACTTGGAAACCGAAATCAAAGTTGGTAATCCATTTGACAAGGCTAACTTCCAAGGTGCTAT
CACTAACCGTCAACAATTCGACACAATTATGAACTACATCGATATCGGTAAGAAAGAAGGCGCCAAGATC
TTAACTGGTGGCGAAAAAGTTGGTGACAAGGGTTACTTCATCAGACCAACCGTTTTCTACGATGTTAATG
AAGACATGAGAATTGTTAAGGAAGAAATTTTTGGACCAGTTGTCACTGTCGCAAAGTTCAAGACTTTAGA
AGAAGGTGTCGAAATGGCTAACAGCTCTGAATTCGGTCTAGGTTCTGGTATCGAAACAGAATCTTTGAGC
ACAGGTTTGAAGGTGGCCAAGATGTTGAAGGCCGGTACCGTCTGGATCAACACATACAACGATTTTGACT
CCAGAGTTCCATTCGGTGGTGTTAAGCAATCTGGTTACGGTAGAGAAATGGGTGAAGAAGTCTACCATGC
ATACACTGAAGTAAAAGCTGTCAGAATTAAGTTGTAACTCGAGTAAGCTTGGTACCGCGGCTAGCTAAGA
TCCGCTCTAACCGAAAAGGAAGGAGTTAGACAACCTGAAGTCTAGGTCCCTATTTATTTTTTTATAGTTA
TGTTAGTATTAAGAACGTTATTTATATTTCAAATTTTTCTTTTTTTTCTGTACAGACGCGTGTACGCATG
TAACATTATACTGAAAACCTTGCTTGAGAAGGTTTTGGGACGCTCGAAGATCCTCCGGAGCACACACCAT
AGCTTCAAAATGTTTCTACTCCTTTTTTACTCTTCCAGATTTTCTCGGACTCCGCGCATCGCCGTACCAC
TTCAAAACACCCAAGCACAGCATACTAAATTTCCCCTCTTTCTTCCTCTAGGGTGTCGTTAATTACCCGT
ACTAAAGGTTTGGAAAAGAAAAAAGAGACCGCCTCGTTTCTTTTTCTTCGTCGAAAAAGGCAATAAAAAT
TTTTATCACGTTTCTTTTTCTTGAAAATTTTTTTTTTTGATTTTTTTCTCTTTCGATGACCTCCCATTGA
TATTTAAGTTAATAAACGGTCTTCAATTTCTCAAGTTTCAGTTTCATTTTTCTTGTTCTATTACAACTTT
TTTTACTTCTTGCTCATTAGAAAGAAAGCATAGCAATCTAATCTAAGTTTTAATTACAAGCGGCCGCACT
AGTAAAACAATGTCTCAGAACGTTTACATTGTATCGACTGCCAGAACCCCAATTGGTTCATTCCAGGGTT
CTCTATCCTCCAAGACAGCAGTGGAATTGGGTGCTGTTGCTTTAAAAGGCGCCTTGGCTAAGGTTCCAGA
ATTGGATGCATCCAAGGATTTTGACGAAATTATTTTTGGTAACGTTCTTTCTGCCAATTTGGGCCAAGCT
CCGGCCAGACAAGTTGCTTTGGCTGCCGGTTTGAGTAATCATATCGTTGCAAGCACAGTTAACAAGGTCT
GTGCATCCGCTATGAAGGCAATCATTTTGGGTGCTCAATCCATCAAATGTGGTAATGCTGATGTTGTCGT
AGCTGGTGGTTGTGAATCTATGACTAACGCACCATACTACATGCCAGCAGCCCGTGCGGGTGCCAAATTT
GGCCAAACTGTTCTTGTTGATGGTGTCGAAAGAGATGGGTTGAACGATGCGTACGATGGTCTAGCCATGG
GTGTACACGCAGAAAAGTGTGCCCGTGATTGGGATATTACTAGAGAACAACAAGACAATTTTGCCATCGA
ATCCTACCAAAAATCTCAAAAATCTCAAAAGGAAGGTAAATTCGACAATGAAATTGTACCTGTTACCATT
AAGGGATTTAGAGGTAAGCCTGATACTCAAGTCACGAAGGACGAGGAACCTGCTAGATTACACGTTGAAA
AATTGAGATCTGCAAGGACTGTTTTCCAAAAAGAAAACGGTACTGTTACTGCCGCTAACGCTTCTCCAAT
CAACGATGGTGCTGCAGCCGTCATCTTGGTTTCCGAAAAAGTTTTGAAGGAAAAGAATTTGAAGCCTTTG
GCTATTATCAAAGGTTGGGGTGAGGCCGCTCATCAACCAGCTGATTTTACATGGGCTCCATCTCTTGCAG
TTCCAAAGGCTTTGAAACATGCTGGCATCGAAGACATCAATTCTGTTGATTACTTTGAATTCAATGAAGC
CTTTTCGGTTGTCGGTTTGGTGAACACTAAGATTTTGAAGCTAGACCCATCTAAGGTTAATGTATATGGT
GGTGCTGTTGCTCTAGGTCACCCATTGGGTTGTTCTGGTGCTAGAGTGGTTGTTACACTGCTATCCATCT
TACAGCAAGAAGGAGGTAAGATCGGTGTTGCCGCCATTTGTAATGGTGGTGGTGGTGCTTCCTCTATTGT
CATTGAAAAGATATGAGAGCTCTTAATTAACAATTCTTCGCCAGAGGTTTGGTCAAGTCTCCAATCAAGG
TTGTCGGCTTGTCTACCTTGCCAGAAATTTACGAAAAGATGGAAAAGGGTCAAATCGTTGGTAGATACGT
TGTTGACACTTCTAAATAAGCGAATTTCTTATGATTTATGATTTTTATTATTAAATAAGTTATAAAAAAA
ATAAGTGTATACAAATTTTAAAGTGACTCTTAGGTTTTAAAACGAAAATTCTTATTCTTGAGTAACTCTT
TCCTGTAGGTCAGGTTGCTTTCTCAGGTATAGCATGAGGTCGCTCCAATTCGCCGGCGTTTATCCAGCTG
CATTAATGAATCGGCCAACGCGCGGGGAGAGGCGGTTTGCGTATTGGGCGCTCTTCCGCTTCCTCGCTCA
CTGACTCGCTGCGCTCGGTCGTTCGGCTGCGGCGAGCGGTATCAGCTCACTCAAAGGCGGTAATACGGTT
ATCCACAGAATCAGGGGATAACGCAGGAAAGAACATGTGAGCAAAAGGCCAGCAAAAGGCCAGGAACCGT
AAAAAGGCCGCGTTGCTGGCGTTTTTCCATAGGCTCCGCCCCCCTGACGAGCATCACAAAAATCGACGCT
CAAGTCAGAGGTGGCGAAACCCGACAGGACTATAAAGATACCAGGCGTTTCCCCCTGGAAGCTCCCTCGT
GCGCTCTCCTGTTCCGACCCTGCCGCTTACCGGATACCTGTCCGCCTTTCTCCCTTCGGGAAGCGTGGCG
CTTTCTCATAGCTCACGCTGTAGGTATCTCAGTTCGGTGTAGGTCGTTCGCTCCAAGCTGGGCTGTGTGC
ACGAACCCCCCGTTCAGCCCGACCGCTGCGCCTTATCCGGTAACTATCGTCTTGAGTCCAACCCGGTAAG
ACACGACTTATCGCCACTGGCAGCAGCCACTGGTAACAGGATTAGCAGAGCGAGGTATGTAGGCGGTGCT
ACAGAGTTCTTGAAGTGGTGGCCTAACTACGGCTACACTAGAAGGACAGTATTTGGTATCTGCGCTCTGC
TGAAGCCAGTTACCTTCGGAAAAAGAGTTGGTAGCTCTTGATCCGGCAAACAAACCACCGCTGGTAGCGG
TGGTTTTTTTGTTTGCAAGCAGCAGATTACGCGCAGAAAAAAAGGATCTCAAGAAGATCCTTTGATCTTT
TCTACGGGGTCTGACGCTCAGTGGAACGAAAACTCACGTTAAGGGATTTTGGTCATGAGATTATCAAAAA
GGATCTTCACCTAGATCCTTTTAAATTAAAAATGAAGTTTTAAATCAATCTAAAGTATATATGAGTAAAC
TTGGTCTGACAGTTACCAATGCTTAATCAGTGAGGCACCTATCTCAGCGATCTGTCTATTTCGTTCATCC
ATAGTTGCCTGACTCCCCGTCGTGTAGATAACTACGATACGGGAGGGCTTACCATCTGGCCCCAGTGCTG
CAATGATACCGCGAGACCCACGCTCACCGGCTCCAGATTTATCAGCAATAAACCAGCCAGCCGGAAGGGC
CGAGCGCAGAAGTGGTCCTGCAACTTTATCCGCCTCCATCCAGTCTATTAATTGTTGCCGGGAAGCTAGA
GTAAGTAGTTCGCCAGTTAATAGTTTGCGCAACGTTGTTGCCATTGCTACAGGCATCGTGGTGTCACGCT
CGTCGTTTGGTATGGCTTCATTCAGCTCCGGTTCCCAACGATCAAGGCGAGTTACATGATCCCCCATGTT
GTGCAAAAAAGCGGTTAGCTCCTTCGGTCCTCCGATCGTTGTCAGAAGTAAGTTGGCCGCAGTGTTATCA
CTCATGGTTATGGCAGCACTGCATAATTCTCTTACTGTCATGCCATCCGTAAGATGCTTTTCTGTGACTG
GTGAGTACTCAACCAAGTCATTCTGAGAATAGTGTATGCGGCGACCGAGTTGCTCTTGCCCGGCGTCAAT
ACGGGATAATACCGCGCCACATAGCAGAACTTTAAAAGTGCTCATCATTGGAAAACGTTCTTCGGGGCGA
AAACTCTCAAGGATCTTACCGCTGTTGAGATCCAGTTCGATGTAACCCACTCGTGCACCCAACTGATCTT
CAGCATCTTTTACTTTCACCAGCGTTTCTGGGTGAGCAAAAACAGGAAGGCAAAATGCCGCAAAAAAGGG
AATAAGGGCGACACGGAAATGTTGAATACTCATACTCTTCCTTTTTCAATATTATTGAAGCATTTATCAG
GGTTATTGTCTCATGAGCGGATACATATTTGAATGTATTTAGAAAAATAAACAAATAGGGGTTCCGCGCA
CATTTCCCCGAAAAGTGCCACCTGAACGAAGCATCTGTGCTTCATTTTGTAGAACAAAAATGCAACGCGA
GAGCGCTAATTTTTCAAACAAAGAATCTGAGCTGCATTTTTACAGAACAGAAATGCAACGCGAAAGCGCT
ATTTTACCAACGAAGAATCTGTGCTTCATTTTTGTAAAACAAAAATGCAACGCGAGAGCGCTAATTTTTC
AAACAAAGAATCTGAGCTGCATTTTTACAGAACAGAAATGCAACGCGAGAGCGCTATTTTACCAACAAAG
AATCTATACTTCTTTTTTGTTCTACAAAAATGCATCCCGAGAGCGCTATTTTTCTAACAAAGCATCTTAG
ATTACTTTTTTTCTCCTTTGTGCGCTCTATAATGCAGTCTCTTGATAACTTTTTGCACTGTAGGTCCGTT
AAGGTTAGAAGAAGGCTACTTTGGTGTCTATTTTCTCTTCCATAAAAAAAGCCTGACTCCACTTCCCGCG
TTTACTGATTACTAGCGAAGCTGCGGGTGCATTTTTTCAAGATAAAGGCATCCCCGATTATATTCTATAC
CGATGTGGATTGCGCATACTTTGTGAACAGAAAGTGATAGCGTTGATGATTCTTCATTGGTCAGAAAATT
ATGAACGGTTTCTTCTATTTTGTCTCTATATACTACGTATAGGAAATGTTTACATTTTCGTATTGTTTTC
GATTCACTCTATGAATAGTTCTTACTACAATTTTTTTGTCTAAAGAGTAATACTAGAGATAAACATAAAA
AATGTAGAGGTCGAGTTTAGATGCAAGTTCAAGGAGCGAAAGGTGGATGGGTAGGTTATATAGGGATATA
GCACAGAGATATATAGCAAAGAGATACTTTTGAGCAATGTTTGTGGAAGCGGTATTCGCAATATTTTAGT
AGCTCGTTACAGTCCGGTGCGTTTTTGGTTTTTTGAAAGTGCGTCTTCAGAGCGCTTTTGGTTTTCAAAA
GCGCTCTGAAGTTCCTATACTTTCTAGAGAATAGGAACTTCGGAATAGGAACTTCAAAGCGTTTCCGAAA
ACGAGCGCTTCCGAAAATGCAACGCGAGCTGCGCACATACAGCTCACTGTTCACGTCGCACCTATATCTG
CGTGTTGCCTGTATATATATATACATGAGAAGAACGGCATAGTGCGTGTTTATGCTTAAATGCGTACTTA
TATGCGTCTATTTATGTAGGATGAAAGGTAGTCTAGTACCTCCTGTGATATTATCCCATTCCATGCGGGG
TATCGTATGCTTCCTTCAGCACTACCCTTTAGCTGTTCTATATGCTGCCACTCCTCAATTGGATTAGTCT
CATCCTTCAATGCTATCATTTCCTTTGATATTGGATCATCTAAGAAACCATTATTATCATGACATTAACC
TATAAAAATAGGCGTATCACGAGGCCCTTTCGTC
