>Addgene plasmid #64743 | pIYC08 | addgene partial sequence | sequence record 114541 | L4440 5'-AGCGAGTCAGTGAGCGAG-3'
GCGCGTTGGCCGATTCATTAATGCAGCTGGATAAACGCCGGCGAATTGGAGCGACCTCATGCTATACCTG
AGAAAGCAACCTGACCTACAGGAAAGAGTTACTCAAGAATAAGAATTTTCGTTTTAAAACCTAAGAGTCA
CTTTAAAATTTGTATACACTTATTTTTTTTATAACTTATTTAATAATAAAAATCATAAATCATAAGAAAT
TCGCTTATTTAGAAGTGTCAACAACGTATCTACCAACGATTTGACCCTTTTCCATCTTTTCGTAAATTTC
TGGCAAGGTAGACAAGCCGACAACCTTGATTGGAGACTTGACCAAACCTCTGGCGAAGAATTGTTAATTA
AGAGCTCTCATATCTTTTCAATGACAATAGAGGAAGCACCACCACCACCATTACAAATGGCGGCAACACC
GATCTTACCTCCTTCTTGCTGTAAGATGGATAGCAGTGTAACAACCACTCTAGCACCAGAACAACCCAAT
GGGTGACCTAGAGCAACAGCACCACCATATACATTAACCTTAGATGGGTCTAGCTTCAAAATCTTAGTGT
TCACCAAACCGACAACCGAAAAGGCTTCATTGAATTCAAAGTAATCAACAGAATTGATGTCTTCGATGCC
AGCATGTTTCAAAGCCTTTGGAACTGCAAGAGATGGAGCCCATGTAAAATCAGCTGGTTGATGAGCGGCC
TCA
