>Addgene plasmid #64743 | pIYC08 | addgene partial sequence | sequence record 114542 | F1ori-R 5'-AGGGAAGAAAGCGAAAGGAG-3'
[53 nt withheld, positions 1-53]
CCATTCGCCATTCAGGCTGCGCAACTGTTGGGAAGGGCGATCGGTGCGGGCCTCTTCGCTATTACGCCAG
CTGGATAAAGGCGCGCCACGTCAAGACGAAAAGTGAAAAATTACATCCGTATAGAATTATATAACTTGAT
GAGATGAGATGAGTAAATGACAGAAGAATTACCGTTTCATCATTGAACTTCGATCATTTCAATGCTGGCA
TGCGAAGGAAAATGAGAAATATCGAGGGAGACGATTCAGAGGAGCAGGACAAACTATAACCGACTGTTTG
TTGGAGGATGCCGTACATAACGAACACTGCTGAAGCTACCATGTCTACAGTTTAGAGGAATGGGTACAAC
TCACAGGCGAGGGATGGTGTTTACTCGTGCTAGCAAACGCGGTGGGAGCAAAAAGTAGAATATTATCTTT
TATTCGTGAAACTTCGAACACTGTCATCTAAAGATGCTATATACTAATATAGGCATGCTTGATAATGAAA
ACTATAAATCGTAAAGACATAAGAGATCCGCTTATTTAGAAGTGTCAACAACGTATCTACCAGCAATTTG
GCCCTTCTCCATCTTTTCGTAAATTTCTGGTAAACTGGATAAGCCAACTACCTTTATTGGAGACTTGACT
AGACCTCT
