>Addgene plasmid #64743 | pIYC08 | addgene partial sequence | sequence record 117840 | PPGK1-F 5'-cagcctgttctcacacactc-3'
AGTAGAACCTCGTGAAACTTACATTTACATATATATAAACTTGCATAAATTGGTCAATGCAAGAAATACA
TATTTGGTCTTTTCTAATTCGTAGTTTTTCAAGTTCTTAGATGCTTTCTTTTTCTCTTTTTTACAGATCA
TCAAGGAAGTAATTATCTACTTTTTACAACAAATATAAAACAAGGATCCAAAACAATGACTAAGCTACAC
TTTGACACTGCTGAACCAGTCAAGATCACACTTCCAAATGGTTTGACATACGAGCAACCAACCGGTCTAT
TCATTAACAACAAGTTTATGAAAGCTCAAGACGGTAAGACCTATCCCGTCGAAGATCCTTCCACTGAAAA
CACCGTTTGTGAGGTCTCTTCTGCCACCACTGAAGATGTTGAATATGCTATCGAATGTGCCGACCGTGCT
TTCCACGACACTGAATGGGCTACCCAAGACCCAAGAGAAAGAGGCCGTCTACTAAGTAAGTTGGCTGACG
AATTGGAAAGCCAAATTGACTTGGTTTCTTCCATTGAAGCTTTGGACAATGGTAAAACTTTGGCCTTAGC
CCGTGGGGATGTTACCATTGCAATCAACTGTCTAAGAGATGCTGCTGCCTATGCCGACAAAGTCAACGGT
AGAACAATCAACACCGGTGACGGCTACATGAACTTCACCACCTTAGAGCCAATCGGTGTCTGTGGTC
